>Addgene plasmid #239934 | LLP1012 | addgene full sequence | sequence record 486336 | Addgene NGS Result
GTGCCGAGGCACGAACCCAGTGGACATAAGCCTGTTCGGTTCGTAAGCTGTAATGCAAGTAGCGTATGCG
CTCACGCAACTGGTCCAGAACCTTGACCGAACGCAGCGGTGGTAACGGCGCAGTGGCGGTTTTCATGGCT
TGTTATGACTGTTTTTTTGGGGTACAGTCTATGCCTCGGGCATCCAAGCAGCAAGCGCGTTACGCCGTGG
GTCGATGTTTGATGTTATGGAGCAGCAACGATGTTACGCAGCAGGGCAGTCGCCCTAAAACAAAGTTAAA
CATCATGGGGGAAGCGGTGATCGCCGAAGTATCGACTCAACTATCAGAGGTAGTTGGCGTCATCGAGCGC
CATCTCGAACCGACGTTGCTGGCCGTACATTTGTACGGCTCCGCAGTGGATGGCGGCCTGAAGCCACACA
GCGATATTGATTTGCTGGTTACGGTGACCGTAAGGCTTGATGAAACAACGCGGCGAGCTTTGATCAACGA
CCTTTTGGAAACTTCGGCTTCCCCTGGAGAGAGCGAGATTCTCCGCGCTGTAGAAGTCACCATTGTTGTG
CACGACGACATCATTCCGTGGCGTTATCCAGCTAAGCGCGAACTGCAATTTGGAGAATGGCAGCGCAATG
ACATTCTTGCAGGTATCTTCGAGCCAGCCACGATCGACATTGATCTGGCTATCTTGCTGACAAAAGCAAG
AGAACATAGCGTTGCCTTGGTAGGTCCAGCGGCGGAGGAACTCTTTGATCCGGTTCCTGAACAGGATCTA
TTTGAGGCGCTAAATGAAACCTTAACGCTATGGAACTCGCCGCCCGACTGGGCTGGCGATGAGCGAAATG
TAGTGCTTACGTTGTCCCGCATTTGGTACAGCGCAGTAACCGGCAAAATCGCGCCGAAGGATGTCGCTGC
CGACTGGGCAATGGAGCGCCTGCCGGCCCAGTATCAGCCCGTCATACTTGAAGCTAGACAGGCTTATCTT
GGACAAGAAGAAGATCGCTTGGCCTCGCGCGCAGATCAGTTGGAAGAATTTGTCCATTACGTGAAAGGCG
AGATCACCAAGGTAGTCGGCAAATAATGTCTAGCTAGAAATTCGTTCAAGCCGACGCCGCTTCGCGGCGC
GGCTTAACTCAAGCGTTAGATGCACTAAGCACATAATTGCTCACAGCCAAACTATCAGGTCAAGTCTGCT
TTTATTATTTTTAAGCGTGCATAATAAGCCCTACACAAATTGGGAGATATATCATGCTGTCAGACCAAGT
TTACTCATATATACTTTAGATTGATTTAAAACTTCATTTTTAATTTAAAAGGATCTAGGTGAAGATCCTT
TTTGATAATCTCATGACCAAAATCCCTTAACGTGAGTTTTCGTTCCACTGAGCGTCAGACCCCGTAGAAA
AGATCAAAGGATCTTCTTGAGATCCTTTTTTTCTGCGCGTAATCTGCTGCTTGCAAACAAAAAAACCACC
GCTACCAGCGGTGGTTTGTTTGCCGGATCAAGAGCTACCAACTCTTTTTCCGAAGGTAACTGGCTTCAGC
AGAGCGCAGATACCAAATACTGTTCTTCTAGTGTAGCCGTAGTTAGGCCACCACTTCAAGAACTCTGTAG
CACCGCCTACATACCTCGCTCTGCTAATCCTGTTACCAGTGGCTGCTGCCAGTGGCGATAAGTCGTGTCT
TACCGGGTTGGACTCAAGACGATAGTTACCGGATAAGGCGCAGCGGTCGGGCTGAACGGGGGGTTCGTGC
ACACAGCCCAGCTTGGAGCGAACGACCTACACCGAACTGAGATACCTACAGCGTGAGCTATGAGAAAGCG
CCACGCTTCCCGAAGGGAGAAAGGCGGACAGGTATCCGGTAAGCGGCAGGGTCGGAACAGGAGAGCGCAC
GAGGGAGCTTCCAGGGGGAAACGCCTGGTATCTTTATAGTCCTGTCGGGTTTCGCCACCTCTGACTTGAG
CGTCGATTTTTGTGATGCTCGTCAGGGGGGCGGAGCCTATGGAAAAACGCCAGCAACGCGGCCTTTTTAC
GGTTCCTGCACTCTGTGGTCTCAAATGATGGCTCCAAAAAAGAAAAGAAAGGTTGCTAGCGACCATTACT
TAGATATTAGATTGAGGCCAGACCCAGAGTTCCCTCCAGCACAGTTGATGTCAGTGTTATTCGGAAAATT
GCACCAGGCTTTGGTTGCACAAGGTGGAGATAGAATTGGTGTGAGTTTTCCTGATTTGGACGAGTCTAGG
TCAAGATTGGGAGAAAGGTTAAGAATCCATGCTTCAGCAGATGACCTTAGGGCTTTGTTAGCAAGACCTT
GGTTAGAGGGTCTTAGAGATCATTTGCAGTTCGGAGAACCAGCTGTTGTGCCACACCCTACACCATATAG
ACAAGTTTCTAGAGTGCAGGCAAAATCAAATCCTGAGAGACTTAGAAGGAGATTGATGAGGAGACACGAC
TTATCTGAAGAGGAAGCTAGGAAGAGAATACCTGATACCGTTGCTAGAGCACTTGACTTGCCATTTGTGA
CTTTGAGAAGTCAATCCACTGGTCAGCATTTTAGGTTATTCATTAGACACGGACCACTTCAAGTTACTGC
TGAGGAGGGAGGATTCACCTGTTATGGATTGAGTAAGGGAGGATTCGTGCCTTGGTTCTGAGCTTCGAGA
CCACGAA
Features (pLannotate 1.2.2; 5 found; start..end, strand, type, name):
     23..46      +  promoter       Pc promoter (fragment): intI1 (promoter lies within the coding sequence); class 1 integron promoter
    222..278     +  CDS            GmR (fragment): gentamycin acetyltransferase; aacC1; confers resistance to gentamycin
    289..1076    +  CDS            SmR (fragment): aminoglycoside adenylyltransferase (Murphy, 1985); aadA; confers resistance to spectinomycin and streptomycin
   1417..2005    +  rep_origin     ori: high-copy-number ColE1/pMB1/pBR322/pUC origin of replication
   2091..2648    +  CDS            cas6f: CAS6_PSEAB - Also known as csy4. Experimental evidence at protein level: Swiss-Prot protein existence level 1. CRISPR (clustered regularly interspaced short palindromic repeat) is an adaptive immune system that provides protection against mobile genetic elements (viruses, transposable elements and conjugative plasmids). CRISPR clusters contain sequences complementary to antecedent mobile elements and target invading nucleic acids. CRISPR clusters are transcribed and processed into CRISPR RNA (crRNA). Processes pre-crRNA into individual crRNA units. Absolutely required for crRNA production or s
