[The description below was written by a language model from this plasmid's Addgene catalogue record and pLannotate feature annotations shown in this document.]
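Description:
LLP1012 is a small (about 2.7 kb) Level-0 Golden Gate part plasmid built in the pAGM9121 backbone, a synthetic-biology cloning vector used to store individual standardised DNA modules for hierarchical assembly. It is propagated in E. coli as a high-copy plasmid through a ColE1/pUC-type origin of replication and is selected with spectinomycin. Resistance comes from an aadA aminoglycoside adenylyltransferase gene (SmR). The short integron-derived Pc promoter fragment and remnant of a gentamicin acetyltransferase gene annotated upstream of it are probably leftovers of the resistance cassette's integron origin, not functional markers in their own right.

The payload is the coding sequence for Csy4, annotated as cas6f and matching the Pseudomonas aeruginosa protein. Csy4 is a CRISPR-associated endoribonuclease that recognises a specific repeat hairpin and cleaves precursor CRISPR transcripts into individual crRNA units. In engineered systems this activity is commonly used to release multiple guide RNAs from a single longer transcript. No promoter, terminator or tag flanking the Csy4 sequence is annotated, which fits a Level-0 part: the coding module is not meant to be expressed from this plasmid. Instead it is designed to be excised with type IIS restriction enzymes and joined to promoter and terminator parts in higher-level transcription units. The record does not state the specific cloning sites or overhangs.

The associated work concerns CRISPR-interference-based gene circuits for controlling expression in plants. This suggests the part is a building block for assembling plant expression constructs in which Csy4 processes guide RNAs, although the record itself describes only its role as a Golden Gate module.
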