Addgene plasmid #239934: LLP1012
Purpose: Csy4 as Level-0 part (Golden Gate cloning)
Depositing lab: Ryan Lister. Depositing organization: University of Western Australia. Publication: CRISPRi-based circuits to control gene expression in plants. Khan MA, Herring G, Zhu JY, Oliva M, Fourie E, Johnston B, Zhang Z, Potter J, Pineda L, Pflueger J, Swain T, Pflueger C, Lloyd JPB, Secco D, Small I, Kidd BN, Lister R. Nat Biotechnol. 2025 Mar;43(3):416-430. doi: 10.1038/s41587-024-02236-w. Epub 2024 May 20. PubMed 38769424.
Backbone
  Vector backbone: pAGM9121
  Vector type: Synthetic Biology
Growth in bacteria
  Bacterial resistance: Spectinomycin, 50 μg/mL
  Growth temperature: 30°C
  Growth strain: DH5alpha
  Copy number: High Copy
Gene/Insert
  Gene/Insert name: Csy4
  Species: Other
  Mutation: N/A
  Cloning method: Restriction Enzyme; 5′ cloning site Unknown (unknown if destroyed)
Terms and licenses: Academic/Nonprofit Terms; Industry Terms: Not Available to Industry
How to cite: LLP1012 was a gift from Ryan Lister (Addgene plasmid # 239934 ; http://n2t.net/addgene:239934 ; RRID:Addgene_239934)
